>Addgene plasmid #231767 | pCMV-mGold2s-Keratin-N-17 | addgene full sequence | sequence record 461110 | Addgene NGS Result
TTCTGTGGATAACCGTATTACCGCCATGCATTAGTTATTAATAGTAATCAATTACGGGGTCATTAGTTCA
TAGCCCATATATGGAGTTCCGCGTTACATAACTTACGGTAAATGGCCCGCCTGGCTGACCGCCCAACGAC
CCCCGCCCATTGACGTCAATAATGACGTATGTTCCCATAGTAACGCCAATAGGGACTTTCCATTGACGTC
AATGGGTGGAGTATTTACGGTAAACTGCCCACTTGGCAGTACATCAAGTGTATCATATGCCAAGTACGCC
CCCTATTGACGTCAATGACGGTAAATGGCCCGCCTGGCATTATGCCCAGTACATGACCTTATGGGACTTT
CCTACTTGGCAGTACATCTACGTATTAGTCATCGCTATTACCATGGTGATGCGGTTTTGGCAGTACATCA
ATGGGCGTGGATAGCGGTTTGACTCACGGGGATTTCCAAGTCTCCACCCCATTGACGTCAATGGGAGTTT
GTTTTGGCACCAAAATCAACGGGACTTTCCAAAATGTCGTAACAACTCCGCCCCATTGACGCAAATGGGC
GGTAGGCGTGTACGGTGGGAGGTCTATATAAGCAGAGCTGGTTTAGTGAACCGTCAGATCCGCTAGCACC
ATGAGCTTCACCACTCGCTCCACCTTCTCCACCAACTACCGGTCCCTGGGCTCTGTCCAGGCGCCCAGCT
ACGGCGCCCGGCCGGTCAGCAGCGCGGCCAGCGTCTATGCAGGCGCTGGGGGCTCTGGTTCCCGGATCTC
CGTGTCCCGCTCCACCAGCTTCAGGGGCGGCATGGGGTCCGGGGGCCTGGCCACCGGGATAGCCGGGGGT
CTGGCAGGAATGGGAGGCATCCAGAACGAGAAGGAGACCATGCAAAGCCTGAACGACCGCCTGGCCTCTT
ACCTGGACAGAGTGAGGAGCCTGGAGACCGAGAACCGGAGGCTGGAGAGCAAAATCCGGGAGCACTTGGA
GAAGAAGGGACCCCAGGTCAGAGACTGGAGCCATTACTTCAAGATCATCGAGGACCTGAGGGCTCAGATC
TTCGCAAATACTGTGGACAATGCCCGCATCGTTCTGCAGATTGACAATGCCCGTCTTGCTGCTGATGACT
TTAGAGTCAAGTATGAGACAGAGCTGGCCATGCGCCAGTCTGTGGAGAACGACATCCATGGGCTCCGCAA
GGTCATTGATGACACCAATATCACACGACTGCAGCTGGAGACAGAGATCGAGGCTCTCAAGGAGGAGCTG
CTCTTCATGAAGAAGAACCACGAAGAGGAAGTAAAAGGCCTACAAGCCCAGATTGCCAGCTCTGGGTTGA
CCGTGGAGGTAGATGCCCCCAAATCTCAGGACCTCGCCAAGATCATGGCAGACATCCGGGCCCAATATGA
CGAGCTGGCTCGGAAGAACCGAGAGGAGCTAGACAAGTACTGGTCTCAGCAGATTGAGGAGAGCACCACA
GTGCTCACCACACAGTCTGCTGAGGTTGGAGCTGCTGAGACGACGCTCACAGAGCTGAGACGTACAGTCC
AGTCCTTGGAGATCGACCTGGACTCCATGAGAAATCTGAAGGCCAGCTTGGAGAACAGCCTGAGGGAGGT
GGAGGCCCGCTACGCCCTACAGATGGAGCAGCTCAACGGGATCCTGCTGCACCTTGAGTCAGAGCTGGCA
CAGACCCGGGCAGAGGGACAGCGCCAGGCCCAGGAGTATGAGGCCCTGCTGAACATCAAGGTCAAGCTGG
AGGCTGAGATCGCCACCTACCGCCGCCTGCTGGAAGATGGCGAGGACTTTAATCTTGGTGATGCCTTGGA
CAGCAGCAACTCCATGCAAACCATCCAAAAGACCACCACCCGCCGGATAGTGGATGGCAAAGTGGTGTCT
GAGACCAATGACACCAAAGTTCTGAGGCATCGAATTCTGCAGTCGACGGTACCGCGGGCCCGGGATCCAC
CGGTCGCCACCATGGCGAGCAAGGGCGAGGAGCTGTTCACCGGGGTGGTGCCCATCCTGGTCGAGCTGGA
CGGCGACATAAACGGCCACAAGTTCAGCGTGTCCGGCGAGGGCGAGGGCGATGCCACCTACGGCAAGCTG
ACCCTGAAGTTCATCTGCACCACCGGCAAGCTGCCCGTGCCCTGGCCCACCCTCGTGACCAGCCTGGGCT
ACGGCCTGCAGTGCTTCGCCCGCTACCCCGACAACATGAAGCGGCACGACTTCTTCAAGTCCGCCATGCC
CGAAGGCTACGTCCAGGAGCGCACCATCTTCTTCGAGGACGACGGCAACTACAAGACCCGCGCCGAGGTG
AAGTTTGAGGGCGGCACCCTGGTGAACCGCGTCGAGCTGAAGGGCATCGACTTCAAGGAGGACGGCAACA
TCCTGGGGCACAAGCTGGAGTACAACTACAACTGCCACAACGTCTTTATCACCGCCGACAGGCAGCAGAA
CGGCATCAAGGTCAACTTCAAGATCCGCCACAACATCGAGGTCGGCGGCGTGCAGCTCGCCGACCACTAC
CAGCAGAACACCCCCATCGGCGACGGCCCCGTGCTGCTGCCCGACAACCACTACCTGAGCTACCAGTCCA
AGCTGAGCAAAGACCCCAACGAGAAGCGCGATCACATGGTCCTGCTGGAGTTCGTGACCGCCGCCGGGAT
CACTCTCAGCATGGACGAGCTGTACAAGTAAGCGGCCGCGACTCTAGATCATAATCAGCCATACCACATT
TGTAGAGGTTTTACTTGCTTTAAAAAACCTCCCACACCTCCCCCTGAACCTGAAACATAAAATGAATGCA
ATTGTTGTTGTTAACTTGTTTATTGCAGCTTATAATGGTTACAAATAAAGCAATAGCATCACAAATTTCA
CAAATAAAGCATTTTTTTCACTGCATTCTAGTTGTGGTTTGTCCAAACTCATCAATGTATCTTAAGGCGT
AAATTGTAAGCGTTAATATTTTGTTAAAATTCGCGTTAAATTTTTGTTAAATCAGCTCATTTTTTAACCA
ATAGGCCGAAATCGGCAAAATCCCTTATAAATCAAAAGAATAGACCGAGATAGGGT
[37 nt withheld, positions 3067-3103]
AAAGAACGTGGACTCCAACGTCAAAGG
[49 nt withheld, positions 3131-3179]
T
[91 nt withheld, positions 3181-3271]
G
[124 nt withheld, positions 3273-3396]
CAGGTGGCACTTTTCGGGGAAATGTGCGCGGAACCCCTATTTGTTTATTTTTCTAAATACATTCAAATAT
GTATCCGCTCATGAGACAATAACCCTGATAAATGCTTCAATAATATTGAAAAAGGAAGAGTCCTGAGGCG
GAAAGAACCAGCTGTGGAATGTGTGTCAGTTAGGGTGTGGAAAGTCCCCAGGCTCCCCAGCAGGCAGAAG
TATGCAAAGCATGCATCTCAATTAGTCAGCAACCAGGTGTGGAAAGTCCCCAGGCTCCCCAGCAGGCAGA
AGTATGCAAAGCATGCATCTCAATTAGTCAGCAACCATAGTCCCGCCCCTAACTCCGCCCATCCCGCCCC
TAACTCCGCCCAGTTCCGCCCATTCTCCGCCCCATGGCTGACTAATTTTTTTTATTTATGCAGAGGCCGA
GGCCGCCTCGGCCTCTGAGCTATTCCAGAAGTAGTGAGGAGGCTTTTTTGGAGGCCTAGGCTTTTGCAAA
GATCGATCAAGAGACAGGATGAGGATCGTTTCGCATGATTGAACAAGATGGATTGCACGCAGGTTCTCCG
GCCGCTTGGGTGGAGAGGCTATTCGGCTATGACTGGGCACAACAGACAATCGGCTGCTCTGATGCCGCCG
TGTTCCGGCTGTCAGCGCAGGGGCGCCCGGTTCTTTTTGTCAAGACCGACCTGTCCGGTGCCCTGAATGA
ACTGCAAGACGAGGCAGCGCGGCTATCGTGGCTGGCCACGACGGGCGTTCCTTGCGCAGCTGTGCTCGAC
GTTGTCACTGAAGCGGGAAGGGACTGGCTGCTATTGGGCGAAGTGCCGGGGCAGGATCTCCTGTCATCTC
ACCTTGCTCCTGCCGAGAAAGTATCCATCATGGCTGATGCAATGCGGCGGCTGCATACGCTTGATCCGGC
TACCTGCCCATTCGACCACCAAGCGAAACATCGCATCGAGCGAGCACGTACTCGGATGGAAGCCGGTCTT
GTCGATCAGGATGATCTGGACGAAGAGCATCAGGGGCTCGCGCCAGCCGAACTGTTCGCCAGGCTCAAGG
CGAGCATGCCCGACGGCGAGGATCTCGTCGTGACCCATGGCGATGCCTGCTTGCCGAATATCATGGTGGA
AAATGGCCGCTTTTCTGGATTCATCGACTGTGGCCGGCTGGGTGTGGCGGACCGCTATCAGGACATAGCG
TTGGCTACCCGTGATATTGCTGAAGAGCTTGGCGGCGAATGGGCTGACCGCTTCCTCGTGCTTTACGGTA
TCGCCGCTCCCGATTCGCAGCGCATCGCCTTCTATCGCCTTCTTGACGAGTTCTTCTGAGCGGGACTCTG
GGGTTCGAAATGACCGACCAAGCGACGCCCAACCTGCCATCACGAGATTTCGATTCCACCGCCGCCTTCT
ATGAAAGGTTGGGCTTCGGAATCGTTTTCCGGGACGCCGGCTGGATGATCCTCCAGCGCGGGGATCTCAT
GCTGGAGTTCTTCGCCCACCCTAGGGGGAGGCTAACTGAAACACGGAAGGAGACAATACCGGAAGGAACC
CGCGCTATGACGGCAATAAAAAGACAGAATAAAACGCACGGTGTTGGGTCGTTTGTTCATAAACGCGGGG
TTCGGTCCCAGGGCTGGCACTCTGTCGATACCCCACCGAGACCCCATTGGGGCCAATACGCCCGCGTTTC
TTCCTTTTCCCCACCCCACCCCCCAAGTTCGGGTGAAGGCCCAGGGCTCGCAGCCAACGTCGGGGCGGCA
GGCCCTGCCATAGCCTCAGGTTACTCATATATACTTTAGATTGATTTAAAACTTCATTTTTAATTTAAAA
GGATCTAGGTGAAGATCCTTTTTGATAATCTCATGACCAAAATCCCTTAACGTGAGTTTTCGTTCCACTG
AGCGTCAGACCCCGTAGAAAAGATCAAAGGATCTTCTTGAGATCCTTTTTTTCTGCGCGTAATCTGCTGC
TTGCAAACAAAAAAACCACCGCTACCAGCGGTGGTTTGTTTGCCGGATCAAGAGCTACCAACTCTTTTTC
CGAAGGTAACTGGCTTCAGCAGAGCGCAGATACCAAATACTGTTCTTCTAGTGTAGCCGTAGTTAGGCCA
CCACTTCAAGAACTCTGTAGCACCGCCTACATACCTCGCTCTGCTAATCCTGTTACCAGTGGCTGCTGCC
AGTGGCGATAAGTCGTGTCTTACCGGGTTGGACTCAAGACGATAGTTACCGGATAAGGCGCAGCGGTCGG
GCTGAACGGGGGGTTCGTGCACACAGCCCAGCTTGGAGCGAACGACCTACACCGAACTGAGATACCTACA
GCGTGAGCTATGAGAAAGCGCCACGCTTCCCGAAGGGAGAAAGGCGGACAGGTATCCGGTAAGCGGCAGG
GTCGGAACAGGAGAGCGCACGAGGGAGCTTCCAGGGGGAAACGCCTGGTATCTTTATAGTCCTGTCGGGT
TTCGCCACCTCTGACTTGAGCGTCGATTTTTGTGATGCTCGTCAGGGGGGCGGAGCCTATGGAAAAACGC
CAGCAACGCGGCCTTTTTACGGTTCCTGGCCTTTTGCTGGCCTTTTGCTCACATGTTCTTTCCTGCGTTA
TCCCCTGA
Features (pLannotate 1.2.2; 16 found; start..end, strand, type, name):
      1..24      +  rep_origin     RSF ori (fragment): Plasmids containing the RSF 1030 origin of replication can be propagated in E. coli cells that contain additional plasmids with compatible origins.
     92..395     +  enhancer       CMV enhancer: human cytomegalovirus immediate early enhancer
    396..599     +  promoter       CMV promoter: human cytomegalovirus (CMV) immediate early promoter
    631..1920    +  CDS            KRT18: K1C18_HUMAN - Also known as CYK18. Experimental evidence at protein level: Swiss-Prot protein existence level 1. Involved in the uptake of thrombin-antithrombin complexes by hepatic cells (By similarity). When phosphorylated, plays a role in filament reorganization. Involved in the delivery of mutated CFTR to the plasma membrane. Together with KRT8, is involved in interleukin-6 (IL-6)-mediated barrier protection. From Homo sapiens (Human).
   1920..1958    +  misc_feature   MCS (fragment): multiple cloning site
   1972..2691    +  CDS            mGold: photostable derivative of mVenus (Lee et al., 2020) mammalian codon-optimized
   2707..2790    +  CDS            large T antigen (fragment): large T antigen from SV40 (simian virus 40)
   2813..2934    +  polyA_signal   SV40 poly(A) signal: SV40 polyadenylation signal
   2968..3396    -  rep_origin     f1 ori (sequence partly withheld): f1 bacteriophage origin of replication; arrow indicates direction of (+) strand synthesis
   3423..3527    +  promoter       AmpR promoter: bla
   3529..3886    +  promoter       SV40 promoter: SV40 enhancer and early promoter
   3921..4715    +  CDS            NeoR/KanR: aminoglycoside phosphotransferase from Tn5; aph(3')-II (or nptII); confers resistance to neomycin, kanamycin, and G418 (Geneticin®)
   4736..4888    +  CDS            ble (fragment): BLE_KLEPN - Experimental evidence at protein level: Swiss-Prot protein existence level 1. Binding protein with a strong affinity to the bleomycin family of antibiotics. Binds to CL990; an antimitotic-antibiotic compound. From Klebsiella pneumoniae.
   4947..4994    +  polyA_signal   HSV TK poly(A) signal: herpes simplex virus thymidine kinase polyadenylation signal (Cole and Stacy, 1985)
   5085..5101    -  polyA_signal   bGH poly(A) signal (fragment): bovine growth hormone polyadenylation signal
   5323..5911    +  rep_origin     ori: high-copy-number ColE1/pMB1/pBR322/pUC origin of replication
