[The description below was written by a language model from this plasmid's Addgene catalogue record and pLannotate feature annotations shown in this document.]
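Description:
pCMV-mGold2s-Keratin-N-17 is a mammalian expression plasmid of 5,994 nt (the catalogue lists this same figure as the backbone size without insert, but it matches the full sequenced record). It expresses human keratin 18 (KRT18) fused to the yellow fluorescent protein mGold2s, so that keratin intermediate filaments can be visualized in mammalian cells. It is maintained in E. coli at high copy through a ColE1/pUC-type origin and selected with kanamycin. An f1 origin is also present, a standard element that allows single-stranded DNA production.

The fusion is driven by the human cytomegalovirus immediate-early enhancer and promoter. The KRT18 coding sequence comes first, followed by a short linker derived from residual multiple cloning site sequence and then the fluorescent protein. This places mGold2s at the C terminus of keratin, as the catalogue states. The annotation software labels the fluorescent protein as mGold, the photostable mVenus derivative, presumably because that is the closest match in its database. The record identifies it as mGold2s, one of the bright, photostable yellow variants described in the associated publication on extended imaging. The catalogue lists a V282L mutation but does not say which part of the fusion carries it. Transcription terminates at an SV40 polyadenylation signal.

A second cassette carries the Tn5 NeoR/KanR gene behind tandem bacterial (bla) and SV40 early promoters, followed by an HSV TK polyadenylation signal. This gives kanamycin resistance in bacteria and could support G418 selection in mammalian cells. The small annotated fragments (RSF ori, large T antigen, ble, bGH poly(A)) appear to be partial matches or backbone remnants rather than functional elements.
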