Addgene plasmid #231767: pCMV-mGold2s-Keratin-N-17
Purpose: Visualization of Keratin in mammalian cells using mGold2s
Depositing lab: Francois St-Pierre. Depositing organization: Baylor College of Medicine. Publication: Bright and photostable yellow fluorescent proteins for extended imaging. Lee J, Lai S, Yang S, Zhao S, Blanco FA, Lyons AC, Merino-Urteaga R, Ahrens JF, Nguyen NA, Liu H, Liu Z, Lambert GG, Shaner NC, Chen L, Tolias KF, Zhang J, Ha T, St-Pierre F. Nat Commun. 2025 Apr 4;16(1):3241. doi: 10.1038/s41467-025-58223-5. PubMed 40185748.
Backbone
  Vector backbone: pCMV
  Backbone size w/o insert (bp): 5994
  Vector type: Mammalian Expression
Growth in bacteria
  Bacterial resistance: Kanamycin, 50 μg/mL
  Growth temperature: 37°C
  Growth strain: DH5alpha
  Copy number: High Copy
Gene/Insert
  Gene/Insert name: mGold2s-Keratin-N-17
  Species: H. sapiens (human)
  Mutation: V282L
  Entrez Gene: KRT18 (a.k.a. CK-18, CYK18, K18)
  Promoter: CMV
  Tag / fusion protein: mGold2s (C terminal on insert)
  Cloning method: Unknown
  Sequencing primers: 5′ CMV-F; 3′ SV40pA-R
Terms and licenses: Academic/Nonprofit Terms; Industry Terms: Not Available to Industry
How to cite: pCMV-mGold2s-Keratin-N-17 was a gift from Francois St-Pierre (Addgene plasmid # 231767 ; http://n2t.net/addgene:231767 ; RRID:Addgene_231767)
